Addgene plasmid #17482: pLenti CMV/TO Puro empty (w175-1)
Purpose: (Empty Backbone) 3rd gen lentiviral empty control vector, CMV/TO promoter, Puro
Depositing lab: Eric Campeau & Paul Kaufman. Depositing organization: University of Massachusetts, Worcester. Publication: A versatile viral system for expression and depletion of proteins in mammalian cells. Campeau E, Ruhl VE, Rodier F, Smith CL, Rahmberg BL, Fuss JO, Campisi J, Yaswen P, Cooper PK, Kaufman PD.. PLoS One. 2009 Aug 6;4(8):e6529. 10.1371/journal.pone.0006529 PubMed 19657394.
Backbone
  Vector backbone: p156RRL-sinPPT-CMV-GFP-PRE/Nhe I
  Backbone size (bp): 8007
  Vector type: Mammalian Expression, Lentiviral
  Selectable markers: Puromycin
Growth in bacteria
  Bacterial resistance: Ampicillin, 100 μg/mL
  Growth temperature: 37°C
  Growth strain: Stbl3
  Growth instructions: Stbl3, 37oC
  Copy number: High Copy
Gene/Insert
  Gene/Insert name: None
  Cloning method: Restriction Enzyme; 5′ cloning site Bam HI (not destroyed); 3′ cloning site Xba I (not destroyed)
  Sequencing primers: 5′ CMVforw
Terms and licenses: Academic/Nonprofit Terms; Industry Terms: Not Available to Industry
How to cite: pLenti CMV/TO Puro empty (w175-1) was a gift from Eric Campeau & Paul Kaufman (Addgene plasmid # 17482 ; http://n2t.net/addgene:17482 ; RRID:Addgene_17482)
