[The description below was written by a language model from this plasmid's Addgene catalogue record and pLannotate feature annotations shown in this document.]
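Description:
pLenti CMV/TO Puro empty (w175-1) is a third-generation, self-inactivating lentiviral transfer vector supplied as an empty backbone, intended as a no-insert control for mammalian expression experiments. It derives from the p156RRL-sinPPT-CMV-GFP-PRE backbone and is about 8 kb. In bacteria it is maintained through a high-copy ColE1/pUC-type origin with ampicillin resistance (AmpR, β-lactamase). An f1 origin, T7 and T3 promoters and lac-derived remnants are carried over from the parental cloning plasmid, and an SV40 poly(A) signal and SV40 origin lie downstream of the 3′ LTR.

The viral genome is transcribed in packaging cells from an RSV promoter fused to a truncated HIV-1 5′ LTR, which makes production Tat-independent, as is characteristic of third-generation systems. It is followed by the Ψ packaging signal with a gag fragment, the Rev response element for Rev-dependent nuclear export, and the cPPT/CTS, which aids nuclear import of the reverse-transcribed genome.

The internal expression cassette consists of the CMV enhancer and promoter followed by two short matches annotated as tet operator-containing fragments. This corresponds to the "CMV/TO" design, in which transcription is constitutive unless a Tet repressor is present, when it becomes tetracycline/doxycycline-inducible. Downstream are attB1 and attB2 Gateway recombination scars with only a short spacer between them and no coding insert. The record lists retained BamHI and XbaI sites for restriction cloning. A WPRE follows to enhance transcript processing and expression, and a separate mouse PGK promoter drives puromycin N-acetyltransferase for selection of transduced cells. The cassette ends in the truncated 3′ LTR. The vector is typically used alongside insert-bearing vectors of the same series as a matched puromycin-selectable control.
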