Features (pLannotate 1.2.2; 31 found; start..end, strand, type, name):
     21..324     +  enhancer       CMV enhancer: human cytomegalovirus immediate early enhancer
    325..528     +  promoter       CMV promoter: human cytomegalovirus (CMV) immediate early promoter
    530..549     +  promoter       PLtetO-1 promoter (fragment): modified phage lambda PL promoter with tet operator sites (Lutz and Bujard, 1997)
    551..570     +  promoter       PLtetO-1 promoter (fragment): modified phage lambda PL promoter with tet operator sites (Lutz and Bujard, 1997)
    610..634     +  protein_bind   attB1: mutant version of attB; recombination site for the Gateway® BP reaction BP Clonase™
    703..727     -  protein_bind   attB2: mutant version of attB; recombination site for the Gateway® BP reaction BP Clonase™
    758..1346    +  misc_feature   WPRE: woodchuck hepatitis virus posttranscriptional regulatory element
   1360..1859    +  promoter       PGK promoter: mouse phosphoglycerate kinase 1 promoter
   1880..2479    +  CDS            PuroR: puromycin N-acetyltransferase; pac from Streptomyces alboniger; confers resistance to puromycin
   2547..2684    +  CDS            nef (fragment): NEF_HV1LA - Experimental evidence at protein level: Swiss-Prot protein existence level 1. Extracellular Nef protein targets CD4(+) T-lymphocytes for apoptosis by interacting with CXCR4 surface receptors. From Human immunodeficiency virus type 1 group M subtype B (isolate Lai) (HIV-1).
   2670..2850    +  LTR            5' LTR (truncated): truncated 5' long terminal repeat (LTR) from HIV-1
   2922..3043    +  polyA_signal   SV40 poly(A) signal: SV40 polyadenylation signal
   3062..3197    +  rep_origin     SV40 ori: SV40 origin of replication
   3218..3236    -  promoter       T7 promoter: promoter for bacteriophage T7 RNA polymerase
   3244..3399    +  CDS            lacZα (fragment): LacZα fragment of β-galactosidase; lacZ fragment
   3404..3832    +  rep_origin     f1 ori (sequence partly withheld): f1 bacteriophage origin of replication; arrow indicates direction of (+) strand synthesis
   3885..3989    +  promoter       AmpR promoter: bla
   3990..4850    +  CDS            AmpR: β-lactamase; bla; confers resistance to ampicillin, carbenicillin, and related antibiotics
   5021..5609    +  rep_origin     ori: high-copy-number ColE1/pMB1/pBR322/pUC origin of replication
   5792..5884    +  CDS            lacI (fragment): lac repressor; lacI; The lac repressor binds to the lac operator to inhibit transcription in E. coli. This inhibition can be relieved by adding lactose or isopropyl-β-D-thiogalactopyranoside (IPTG).
   5897..5918    +  protein_bind   CAP binding site: CAP binding activates transcription in the presence of cAMP. E. coli catabolite activator protein
   5933..5963    +  promoter       lac promoter: promoter for the E. coli lac operon
   5971..5987    +  protein_bind   lac operator: The lac repressor binds to the lac operator to inhibit transcription in E. coli. This inhibition can be relieved by adding lactose or isopropyl-β-D-thiogalactopyranoside (IPTG). lac repressor encoded by lacI
   6032..6050    +  promoter       T3 promoter: promoter for bacteriophage T3 RNA polymerase
   6078..6304    +  promoter       RSV promoter: Rous sarcoma virus enhancer/promoter
   6305..6485    +  LTR            5' LTR (truncated): truncated 5' long terminal repeat (LTR) from HIV-1
   6532..6657    +  misc_feature   HIV-1 Ψ: packaging signal of human immunodeficiency virus type 1
   6641..7004    +  CDS            HIV-1 gag (fragment): gag protein from human immunodeficiency virus 1; gag
   7150..7383    +  misc_feature   RRE: The Rev response element (RRE) of HIV-1 allows for Rev-dependent mRNA export from the nucleus to the cytoplasm.
   7760..7860    +  CDS            Rev (fragment): human immunodeficiency virus 1 (HIV-1) Rev protein; rev; enhances nuclear export of unspliced and incompletely spliced viral mRNAs
   7879..7995    +  misc_feature   cPPT/CTS: central polypurine tract and central termination sequence of HIV-1
>Addgene plasmid #17482 | pLenti CMV/TO Puro empty (w175-1) | addgene full sequence | sequence record 238519 | Addgene NGS Result
CGATAAGCTTGGGAGTTCCGCGTTACATAACTTACGGTAAATGGCCCGCCTGGCTGACCGCCCAACGACC
CCCGCCCATTGACGTCAATAATGACGTATGTTCCCATAGTAACGCCAATAGGGACTTTCCATTGACGTCA
ATGGGTGGAGTATTTACGGTAAACTGCCCACTTGGCAGTACATCAAGTGTATCATATGCCAAGTACGCCC
CCTATTGACGTCAATGACGGTAAATGGCCCGCCTGGCATTATGCCCAGTACATGACCTTATGGGACTTTC
CTACTTGGCAGTACATCTACGTATTAGTCATCGCTATTACCATGGTGATGCGGTTTTGGCAGTACATCAA
TGGGCGTGGATAGCGGTTTGACTCACGGGGATTTCCAAGTCTCCACCCCATTGACGTCAATGGGAGTTTG
TTTTGGCACCAAAATCAACGGGACTTTCCAAAATGTCGTAACAACTCCGCCCCATTGACGCAAATGGGCG
GTAGGCGTGTACGGTGGGAGGTCTATATAAGCAGAGCTCTCCCTATCAGTGATAGAGATCTCCCTATCAG
TGATAGAGATCGTCGACTAGTCCAGTGTGGTGGAATTCTGCAGATATCAACAAGTTTGTACAAAAAAGCA
GGCTCCACCATGGGAACCAATTCAGTCGACTGGATCCGGTACCGAATTCGCGGCCGCACTCGAGATATCT
AGACCCAGCTTTCTTGTACAAAGTGGTTGATATCCAGCACAGTGGCGGCCGCTCGACAATCAACCTCTGG
ATTACAAAATTTGTGAAAGATTGACTGGTATTCTTAACTATGTTGCTCCTTTTACGCTATGTGGATACGC
TGCTTTAATGCCTTTGTATCATGCTATTGCTTCCCGTATGGCTTTCATTTTCTCCTCCTTGTATAAATCC
TGGTTGCTGTCTCTTTATGAGGAGTTGTGGCCCGTTGTCAGGCAACGTGGCGTGGTGTGCACTGTGTTTG
CTGACGCAACCCCCACTGGTTGGGGCATTGCCACCACCTGTCAGCTCCTTTCCGGGACTTTCGCTTTCCC
CCTCCCTATTGCCACGGCGGAACTCATCGCCGCCTGCCTTGCCCGCTGCTGGACAGGGGCTCGGCTGTTG
GGCACTGACAATTCCGTGGTGTTGTCGGGGAAGCTGACGTCCTTTCCATGGCTGCTCGCCTGTGTTGCCA
CCTGGATTCTGCGCGGGACGTCCTTCTGCTACGTCCCTTCGGCCCTCAATCCAGCGGACCTTCCTTCCCG
CGGCCTGCTGCCGGCTCTGCGGCCTCTTCCGCGTCTTCGCCTTCGCCCTCAGACGAGTCGGATCTCCCTT
TGGGCCGCCTCCCCGCCTGGAATTCTACCGGGTAGGGGAGGCGCTTTTCCCAAGGCAGTCTGGAGCATGC
GCTTTAGCAGCCCCGCTGGGCACTTGGCGCTACACAAGTGGCCTCTGGCCTCGCACACATTCCACATCCA
CCGGTAGGCGCCAACCGGCTCCGTTCTTTGGTGGCCCCTTCGCGCCACCTTCTACTCCTCCCCTAGTCAG
GAAGTTCCCCCCCGCCCCGCAGCTCGCGTCGTGCAGGACGTGACAAATGGAAGTAGCACGTCTCACTAGT
CTCGTGCAGATGGACAGCACCGCTGAGCAATGGAAGCGGGTAGGCCTTTGGGGCAGCGGCCAATAGCAGC
TTTGCTCCTTCGCTTTCTGGGCTCAGAGGCTGGGAAGGGGTGGGTCCGGGGGCGGGCTCAGGGGCGGGCT
CAGGGGCGGGGCGGGCGCCCGAAGGTCCTCCGGAGGCCCGGCATTCTGCACGCTTCAAAAGCGCACGTCT
GCCGCGCTGTTCTCCTCTTCCTCATCTCCGGGCCTTTCGACCTGCAGCCCAAGCTTACCATGACCGAGTA
CAAGCCCACGGTGCGCCTCGCCACCCGCGACGACGTCCCCAGGGCCGTACGCACCCTCGCCGCCGCGTTC
GCCGACTACCCCGCCACGCGCCACACCGTCGATCCGGACCGCCACATCGAGCGGGTCACCGAGCTGCAAG
AACTCTTCCTCACGCGCGTCGGGCTCGACATCGGCAAGGTGTGGGTCGCGGACGACGGCGCCGCGGTGGC
GGTCTGGACCACGCCGGAGAGCGTCGAAGCGGGGGCGGTGTTCGCCGAGATCGGCCCGCGCATGGCCGAG
TTGAGCGGTTCCCGGCTGGCCGCGCAGCAACAGATGGAAGGCCTCCTGGCGCCGCACCGGCCCAAGGAGC
CCGCGTGGTTCCTGGCCACCGTCGGCGTCTCGCCCGACCACCAGGGCAAGGGTCTGGGCAGCGCCGTCGT
GCTCCCCGGAGTGGAGGCGGCCGAGCGCGCCGGGGTGCCCGCCTTCCTGGAGACCTCCGCGCCCCGCAAC
CTCCCCTTCTACGAGCGGCTCGGCTTCACCGTCACCGCCGACGTCGAGGTGCCCGAAGGACCGCGCACCT
GGTGCATGACCCGCAAGCCCGGTGCCTGACGCCCGCCCCACGACCCGCAGCGCCCGACCGAAAGGAGCGC
ACGACCCCATGCATCTCGAGGGCCCGGTACCTTTAAGACCAATGACTTACAAGGCAGCTGTAGATCTTAG
CCACTTTTTAAAAGAAAAGGGGGGACTGGAAGGGCTAGCTCACTCCCAACGAAGACAAGATCTGCTTTTT
GCTTGTACTGGGTCTCTCTGGTTAGACCAGATCTGAGCCTGGGAGCTCTCTGGCTAACTAGGGAACCCAC
TGCTTAAGCCTCAATAAAGCTTGCCTTGAGTGCTTCAAGTAGTGTGTGCCCGTCTGTTGTGTGACTCTGG
TAACTAGAGATCCCTCAGACCCTTTTAGTCAGTGTGGAAAATCTCTAGCAGTAGTAGTTCATGTCATCTT
ATTATTCAGTATTTATAACTTGCAAAGAAATGAATATCAGAGAGTGAGAGGAACTTGTTTATTGCAGCTT
ATAATGGTTACAAATAAAGCAATAGCATCACAAATTTCACAAATAAAGCATTTTTTTCACTGCATTCTAG
TTGTGGTTTGTCCAAACTCATCAATGTATCTTATCATGTCTGGCTCTAGCTATCCCGCCCCTAACTCCGC
CCAGTTCCGCCCATTCTCCGCCCCATGGCTGACTAATTTTTTTTATTTATGCAGAGGCCGAGGCCGCCTC
GGCCTCTGAGCTATTCCAGAAGTAGTGAGGAGGCTTTTTTGGAGGCCTAGGGACGTACCCAATTCGCCCT
ATAGTGAGTCGTATTACGCGCGCTCACTGGCCGTCGTTTTACAACGTCGTGACTGGGAAAACCCTGGCGT
TACCCAACTTAATCGCCTTGCAGCACATCCCCCTTTCGCCAGCTGGCGTAATAGCGAAGAGGCCCGCACC
GATCGCCCTTCCCAACAGTTGCGCAGCCTGAATGGCGAATGGG
[124 nt withheld, positions 3404-3527]
C
[91 nt withheld, positions 3529-3619]
A
[49 nt withheld, positions 3621-3669]
CCTTTGACGTTGGAGTCCACGTTCTTT
[37 nt withheld, positions 3697-3733]
ACCCTATCTCGGTCTATTCTTTTGATTTATAAGGGATTTTGCCGATTTCGGCCTATTGGTTAAAAAATGA
GCTGATTTAACAAAAATTTAACGCGAATTTTAACAAAATATTAACGCTTACAATTTAGGTGGCACTTTTC
GGGGAAATGTGCGCGGAACCCCTATTTGTTTATTTTTCTAAATACATTCAAATATGTATCCGCTCATGAG
ACAATAACCCTGATAAATGCTTCAATAATATTGAAAAAGGAAGAGTATGAGTATTCAACATTTCCGTGTC
GCCCTTATTCCCTTTTTTGCGGCATTTTGCCTTCCTGTTTTTGCTCACCCAGAAACGCTGGTGAAAGTAA
AAGATGCTGAAGATCAGTTGGGTGCACGAGTGGGTTACATCGAACTGGATCTCAACAGCGGTAAGATCCT
TGAGAGTTTTCGCCCCGAAGAACGTTTTCCAATGATGAGCACTTTTAAAGTTCTGCTATGTGGCGCGGTA
TTATCCCGTATTGACGCCGGGCAAGAGCAACTCGGTCGCCGCATACACTATTCTCAGAATGACTTGGTTG
AGTACTCACCAGTCACAGAAAAGCATCTTACGGATGGCATGACAGTAAGAGAATTATGCAGTGCTGCCAT
AACCATGAGTGATAACACTGCGGCCAACTTACTTCTGACAACGATCGGAGGACCGAAGGAGCTAACCGCT
TTTTTGCACAACATGGGGGATCATGTAACTCGCCTTGATCGTTGGGAACCGGAGCTGAATGAAGCCATAC
CAAACGACGAGCGTGACACCACGATGCCTGTAGCAATGGCAACAACGTTGCGCAAACTATTAACTGGCGA
ACTACTTACTCTAGCTTCCCGGCAACAATTAATAGACTGGATGGAGGCGGATAAAGTTGCAGGACCACTT
CTGCGCTCGGCCCTTCCGGCTGGCTGGTTTATTGCTGATAAATCTGGAGCCGGTGAGCGTGGGTCTCGCG
GTATCATTGCAGCACTGGGGCCAGATGGTAAGCCCTCCCGTATCGTAGTTATCTACACGACGGGGAGTCA
GGCAACTATGGATGAACGAAATAGACAGATCGCTGAGATAGGTGCCTCACTGATTAAGCATTGGTAACTG
TCAGACCAAGTTTACTCATATATACTTTAGATTGATTTAAAACTTCATTTTTAATTTAAAAGGATCTAGG
TGAAGATCCTTTTTGATAATCTCATGACCAAAATCCCTTAACGTGAGTTTTCGTTCCACTGAGCGTCAGA
CCCCGTAGAAAAGATCAAAGGATCTTCTTGAGATCCTTTTTTTCTGCGCGTAATCTGCTGCTTGCAAACA
AAAAAACCACCGCTACCAGCGGTGGTTTGTTTGCCGGATCAAGAGCTACCAACTCTTTTTCCGAAGGTAA
CTGGCTTCAGCAGAGCGCAGATACCAAATACTGTTCTTCTAGTGTAGCCGTAGTTAGGCCACCACTTCAA
GAACTCTGTAGCACCGCCTACATACCTCGCTCTGCTAATCCTGTTACCAGTGGCTGCTGCCAGTGGCGAT
AAGTCGTGTCTTACCGGGTTGGACTCAAGACGATAGTTACCGGATAAGGCGCAGCGGTCGGGCTGAACGG
GGGGTTCGTGCACACAGCCCAGCTTGGAGCGAACGACCTACACCGAACTGAGATACCTACAGCGTGAGCT
ATGAGAAAGCGCCACGCTTCCCGAAGGGAGAAAGGCGGACAGGTATCCGGTAAGCGGCAGGGTCGGAACA
GGAGAGCGCACGAGGGAGCTTCCAGGGGGAAACGCCTGGTATCTTTATAGTCCTGTCGGGTTTCGCCACC
TCTGACTTGAGCGTCGATTTTTGTGATGCTCGTCAGGGGGGCGGAGCCTATGGAAAAACGCCAGCAACGC
GGCCTTTTTACGGTTCCTGGCCTTTTGCTGGCCTTTTGCTCACATGTTCTTTCCTGCGTTATCCCCTGAT
TCTGTGGATAACCGTATTACCGCCTTTGAGTGAGCTGATACCGCTCGCCGCAGCCGAACGACCGAGCGCA
GCGAGTCAGTGAGCGAGGAAGCGGAAGAGCGCCCAATACGCAAACCGCCTCTCCCCGCGCGTTGGCCGAT
TCATTAATGCAGCTGGCACGACAGGTTTCCCGACTGGAAAGCGGGCAGTGAGCGCAACGCAATTAATGTG
AGTTAGCTCACTCATTAGGCACCCCAGGCTTTACACTTTATGCTTCCGGCTCGTATGTTGTGTGGAATTG
TGAGCGGATAACAATTTCACACAGGAAACAGCTATGACCATGATTACGCCAAGCGCGCAATTAACCCTCA
CTAAAGGGAACAAAAGCTGGAGCTGCAAGCTTAATGTAGTCTTATGCAATACTCTTGTAGTCTTGCAACA
TGGTAACGATGAGTTAGCAACATGCCTTACAAGGAGAGAAAAAGCACCGTGCATGCCGATTGGTGGAAGT
AAGGTGGTACGATCGTGCCTTATTAGGAAGGCAACAGACGGGTCTGACATGGATTGGACGAACCACTGAA
TTGCCGCATTGCAGAGATATTGTATTTAAGTGCCTAGCTCGATACATAAACGGGTCTCTCTGGTTAGACC
AGATCTGAGCCTGGGAGCTCTCTGGCTAACTAGGGAACCCACTGCTTAAGCCTCAATAAAGCTTGCCTTG
AGTGCTTCAAGTAGTGTGTGCCCGTCTGTTGTGTGACTCTGGTAACTAGAGATCCCTCAGACCCTTTTAG
TCAGTGTGGAAAATCTCTAGCAGTGGCGCCCGAACAGGGACTTGAAAGCGAAAGGGAAACCAGAGGAGCT
CTCTCGACGCAGGACTCGGCTTGCTGAAGCGCGCACGGCAAGAGGCGAGGGGCGGCGACTGGTGAGTACG
CCAAAAATTTTGACTAGCGGAGGCTAGAAGGAGAGAGATGGGTGCGAGAGCGTCAGTATTAAGCGGGGGA
GAATTAGATCGCGATGGGAAAAAATTCGGTTAAGGCCAGGGGGAAAGAAAAAATATAAATTAAAACATAT
AGTATGGGCAAGCAGGGAGCTAGAACGATTCGCAGTTAATCCTGGCCTGTTAGAAACATCAGAAGGCTGT
AGACAAATACTGGGACAGCTACAACCATCCCTTCAGACAGGATCAGAAGAACTTAGATCATTATATAATA
CAGTAGCAACCCTCTATTGTGTGCATCAAAGGATAGAGATAAAAGACACCAAGGAAGCTTTAGACAAGAT
AGAGGAAGAGCAAAACAAAAGTAAGACCACCGCACAGCAAGCGGCCGCTGATCTTCAGACCTGGAGGAGG
AGATATGAGGGACAATTGGAGAAGTGAATTATATAAATATAAAGTAGTAAAAATTGAACCATTAGGAGTA
GCACCCACCAAGGCAAAGAGAAGAGTGGTGCAGAGAGAAAAAAGAGCAGTGGGAATAGGAGCTTTGTTCC
TTGGGTTCTTGGGAGCAGCAGGAAGCACTATGGGCGCAGCGTCAATGACGCTGACGGTACAGGCCAGACA
ATTATTGTCTGGTATAGTGCAGCAGCAGAACAATTTGCTGAGGGCTATTGAGGCGCAACAGCATCTGTTG
CAACTCACAGTCTGGGGCATCAAGCAGCTCCAGGCAAGAATCCTGGCTGTGGAAAGATACCTAAAGGATC
AACAGCTCCTGGGGATTTGGGGTTGCTCTGGAAAACTCATTTGCACCACTGCTGTGCCTTGGAATGCTAG
TTGGAGTAATAAATCTCTGGAACAGATTTGGAATCACACGACCTGGATGGAGTGGGACAGAGAAATTAAC
AATTACACAAGCTTAATACACTCCTTAATTGAAGAATCGCAAAACCAGCAAGAAAAGAATGAACAAGAAT
TATTGGAATTAGATAAATGGGCAAGTTTGTGGAATTGGTTTAACATAACAAATTGGCTGTGGTATATAAA
ATTATTCATAATGATAGTAGGAGGCTTGGTAGGTTTAAGAATAGTTTTTGCTGTACTTTCTATAGTGAAT
AGAGTTAGGCAGGGATATTCACCATTATCGTTTCAGACCCACCTCCCAACCCCGAGGGGACCCGACAGGC
CCGAAGGAATAGAAGAAGAAGGTGGAGAGAGAGACAGAGACAGATCCATTCGATTAGTGAACGGATCTCG
ACGGTATCGGTTAACTTTTAAAAGAAAAGGGGGGATTGGGGGGTACAGTGCAGGGGAAAGAATAGTAGAC
ATAATAGCAACAGACATACAAACTAAAGAATTACAAAAACAAATTACAAAATTCAAAATTTTAT
