>Addgene plasmid #17482 | pLenti CMV/TO Puro empty (w175-1) | addgene partial sequence | sequence record 25940 | 17482 with CMV-F
GAGCTCTCCCTATCAGTGATAGAGATCTCCCTATCAGTGATAGAGATCGTCGACTAGTCCAGTGTGGTGG
AATTCTGCAGATATCAACAAGTTTGTACAAAAAAGCAGGCTCCACCATGGGAACCAATTCAGTCGACTGG
ATCCGGTACCGAATTCGCGGCCGCACTCGAGATATCTAGACCCAGCTTTCTTGTACAAAGTGGTTGATAT
CCAGCACAGTGGCGGCCGCTCGACAATCAACCTCTGGATTACAAAATTTGTGAAAGATTGACTGGTATTC
TTAACTATGTTGCTCCTTTTACGCTATGTGGATACGCTGCTTTAATGCCTTTGTATCATGCTATTGCTTC
CCGTATGGCTTTCATTTTCTCCTCCTTGTATAAATCCTGGTTGCTGTCTCTTTATGAGGAGTTGTGGCCC
GTTGTCAGGCAACGTGGCGTGGTGTGCACTGTGTTTGCTGACGCAACCCCCACTGGTTGGGGCATTGCCA
CCACCTGTCAGCTCCTTTCCGGGACTTTCGCTTTCCCCCTCCCTATTGCCACGGCGGAACTCATCGCCGC
CTGCCTTGCCCGCTGCTGGACAGGGGCTCGGCTGTTGGGCACTGACAATTCCGTGGTGTTGTCGGGGAAG
CTGACGTCCTTTCCATGGCTGCTCGCCTGTGTTGCCACCTGGATTCTGCGCGGGACGTCCTTCTGCTACG
TCCCTTCGGCCCTCAATCCAGCGGANCTTCCTTCCCGCGGCCTGCTGCCGGCTCTGCGGNCTCTTCNNGT
CTTCGCCTTCGCCCTCANACGANTCGGANCTCCCTTTGGGCCGCCTCCCCGCCNGGNATTC
